>Addgene plasmid #153117 | Flag-FOXD2 | addgene full sequence | sequence record 305119 | Addgene NGS Result
CGCCATTCTGCCTGGGGACGTCGGAGCAAGCTTGATTTAGGTGACACTATAGAATACAAGCTACTTGTTC
TTTTTGCAGGATCAGCCACCATGGATTACAAGGACGACGACGATAAGGGATCCCATCGATTCGAATTCAC
CCTGGGCAGCTGCTGCTGCGAGATCATGTCCTCCGAGAGCTCCCCGGCCGCGCTGTCCGAGGCCGACGCA
GACATAGACGTGGTGGGCGGCGGCAGCGGCGGGGGGGAGCTCCCAGCTCGCTCCGGGCCCCGCGCCCCCC
GGGACGTGCTCCCCCACGGCCACGAGCCTCCCGCGGAGGAAGCCGAGGCAGACTTAGCCGAGGACGAGGA
GGAGTCTGGTGGCTGCTCGGACGGCGAGCCCCGCGCTCTGGCGTCCCGGGGGGCGGCGGCCGCAGCGGGG
AGCCCGGGGCCAGGCGCCGCGGCGGCCCGCGGCGCAGCGGGGCCCGGGCCGGGACCGCCGTCGGGGGGCG
CGGCGACGCGGAGCCCGCTGGTGAAGCCGCCCTACTCGTACATCGCGCTCATCACCATGGCCATCCTGCA
GAGCCCCAAGAAGCGGCTGACGTTGAGCGAGATCTGCGAGTTCATCAGCGGCCGCTTCCCCTACTACCGG
GAGAAGTTCCCCGCCTGGCAGAACAGCATCCGCCACAACCTCTCTCTCAACGACTGCTTCGTCAAGATCC
CCCGCGAGCCGGGCAACCCGGGCAAGGGCAACTACTGGACGCTGGACCCGGAGTCGGCCGACATGTTCGA
CAACGGCAGCTTCCTGCGGCGTCGCAAGCGCTTCAAGCGGCAGCCCCTGCCGCCGCCGCACCCACACCCG
CACCCTCACCCGGAGCTGCTGCTGCGTGGCGGGGCCGCGGCGGCGGGGGATCCCGGCGCTTTCCTGCCCG
GCTTCGCTGCCTACGGCGCCTACGGCTACGGCTACGGGCTGGCTCTCCCGGCCTACGGCGCACCCCCGCC
GGGGCCGGCCCCGCATCCGCACCCGCACCCGCACCCGCACGCCTTCGCTTTCGCCGCGGCAGCCGCCGCC
GCTCCTTGCCAGCTGTCGGTACCCCCAGGCCGCGCCGCCGCGCCTCCACCCGGACCTCCGACGGCCTCGG
TGTTCGCAGGCGCGGGATCGGCCCCAGCTCCTGCGCCTGCCTCAGGCTCGGGCCCGGGCCCGGGCCCCGC
AGGCCTGCCCGCCTTCCTGGGCGCGGAGCTGGGCTGCGCCAAAGCCTTCTACCCGGCGTCCCTGAGTCCT
CCCGCAGCCGGCACCGCGGCGGGTCTGCCCACCGCACTTCTGCGCCAGGGCCTCAAGACGGACGCGGGCG
GTGGTGCAGGCGGCGGGGGCGCCGGGGCAGGGCAGAGGCCTTCCTTCTCTATAGACCACATCATGGGCCA
CGGTGGCGGCGGGGCAGCACCCCCGGGCGCCGGCGAGGGCTCTCCGGGACCGCCATTCGCGGCAGCCGCG
GGTCCTGGGGGCCAAGCCCAGGTCTTGGCCATGCTGACTGCTCCGGCCCTGGCTCCCGTTGCTGGCCACA
TTCGCCTCTCGCATCCCGGGGACGCGCTGCTGTCCTCAGGGTCCCGGTTTGCCAGCAAAGTCGCCGGCCT
TAGTGGCTGCCACTTCTGACTCGAGCCTCTAGAACTATAGTGAGTCGTATTACGTAGATCCAGACATGAT
AAGATACATTGATGAGTTTGGACAAACCACAACTAGAATGCAGTGAAAAAAATGCTTTATTTGTGAAATT
TGTGATGCTATTGCTTTATTTGTAACCATTATAAGCTGCAATAAACAAGTTAACAACAACAATTGCATTC
ATTTTATGTTTCAGGTTCAGGGGGAGGTGTGGGAGGTTTTTTAATTCGCGGCCGCGGCGCCAATGCATTG
GGCCCGGTACCCAGCTTTTGTTCCCTTTAGTGAGGGTTAATTGCGCGCTTGGCGTAATCATGGTCATAGC
TGTTTCCTGTGTGAAATTGTTATCCGCTCACAATTCCACACAACATACGAGCCGGGAGCATAAAGTGTAA
AGCCTGGGGTGCCTAATGAGTGAGCTAACTCACATTAATTGCGTTGCGCTCACTGCCCGCTTTCCAGTCG
GGAAACCTGTCGTGCCAGCTGCATTAATGAATCGGCCAACGCGCGGGGAGAGGCGGTTTGCGTATTGGGC
GCTCTTCCGCTTCCTCGCTCACTGACTCGCTGCGCTCGGTCGTTCGGCTGCGGCGAGCGGTATCAGCTCA
CTCAAAGGCGGTAATACGGTTATCCACAGAATCAGGGGATAACGCAGGAAAGAACATGTGAGCAAAAGGC
CAGCAAAAGGCCAGGAACCGTAAAAAGGCCGCGTTGCTGGCGTTTTTCCATAGGCTCCGCCCCCCTGACG
AGCATCACAAAAATCGACGCTCAAGTCAGAGGTGGCGAAACCCGACAGGACTATAAAGATACCAGGCGTT
TCCCCCTGGAAGCTCCCTCGTGCGCTCTCCTGTTCCGACCCTGCCGCTTACCGGATACCTGTCCGCCTTT
CTCCCTTCGGGAAGCGTGGCGCTTTCTCATAGCTCACGCTGTAGGTATCTCAGTTCGGTGTAGGTCGTTC
GCTCCAAGCTGGGCTGTGTGCACGAACCCCCCGTTCAGCCCGACCGCTGCGCCTTATCCGGTAACTATCG
TCTTGAGTCCAACCCGGTAAGACACGACTTATCGCCACTGGCAGCAGCCACTGGTAACAGGATTAGCAGA
GCGAGGTATGTAGGCGGTGCTACAGAGTTCTTGAAGTGGTGGCCTAACTACGGCTACACTAGAAGAACAG
TATTTGGTATCTGCGCTCTGCTGAAGCCAGTTACCTTCGGAAAAAGAGTTGGTAGCTCTTGATCCGGCAA
ACAAACCACCGCTGGTAGCGGTGGTTTTTTTGTTTGCAAGCAGCAGATTACGCGCAGAAAAAAAGGATCT
CAAGAAGATCCTTTGATCTTTTCTACGGGGTCTGACGCTCAGTGGAACGAAAACTCACGTTAAGGGATTT
TGGTCATGAGATTATCAAAAAGGATCTTCACCTAGATCCTTTTAAATTAAAAATGAAGTTTTAAATCAAT
CTAAAGTATATATGAGTAAACTTGGTCTGACAGTTACCAATGCTTAATCAGTGAGGCACCTATCTCAGCG
ATCTGTCTATTTCGTTCATCCATAGTTGCCTGACTCCCCGTCGTGTAGATAACTACGATACGGGAGGGCT
TACCATCTGGCCCCAGTGCTGCAATGATACCGCGAGACCCACGCTCACCGGCTCCAGATTTATCAGCAAT
AAACCAGCCAGCCGGAAGGGCCGAGCGCAGAAGTGGTCCTGCAACTTTATCCGCCTCCATCCAGTCTATT
AATTGTTGCCGGGAAGCTAGAGTAAGTAGTTCGCCAGTTAATAGTTTGCGCAACGTTGTTGCCATTGCTA
CAGGCATCGTGGTGTCACGCTCGTCGTTTGGTATGGCTTCATTCAGCTCCGGTTCCCAACGATCAAGGCG
AGTTACATGATCCCCCATGTTGTGCAAAAAAGCGGTTAGCTCCTTCGGTCCTCCGATCGTTGTCAGAAGT
AAGTTGGCCGCAGTGTTATCACTCATGGTTATGGCAGCACTGCATAATTCTCTTACTGTCATGCCATCCG
TAAGATGCTTTTCTGTGACTGGTGAGTACTCAACCAAGTCATTCTGAGAATAGTGTATGCGGCGACCGAG
TTGCTCTTGCCCGGCGTCAATACGGGATAATACCGCGCCACATAGCAGAACTTTAAAAGTGCTCATCATT
GGAAAACGTTCTTCGGGGCGAAAACTCTCAAGGATCTTACCGCTGTTGAGATCCAGTTCGATGTAACCCA
CTCGTGCACCCAACTGATCTTCAGCATCTTTTACTTTCACCAGCGTTTCTGGGTGAGCAAAAACAGGAAG
GCAAAATGCCGCAAAAAAGGGAATAAGGGCGACACGGAAATGTTGAATACTCATACTCTTCCTTTTTCAA
TATTATTGAAGCATTTATCAGGGTTATTGTCTCATGAGCGGATACATATTTGAATGTATTTAGAAAAATA
AACAAATAGGGGTTCCGCGCACATTTCCCCGAAAAGTGCCACCTAAATTGTAAGCGTTAATATTTTGTTA
AAATTCGCGTTAAATTTTTGTTAAATCAGCTCATTTTTTAACCAATAGGCCGAAATCGGCAAAATCCCTT
ATAAATCAAAAGAATAGACCGAGATAGGGT
[37 nt withheld, positions 4231-4267]
AAAGAACGTGGACTCCAACGTCAAAGG
[49 nt withheld, positions 4295-4343]
T
[91 nt withheld, positions 4345-4435]
G
[124 nt withheld, positions 4437-4560]
CCCATTCGCCATTCAGGCTGCGCAACTGTTGGGAAGGGCGATCGGTGCGGGCCTCTTCGCTATTACGCCA
GTCGACCGCCAATTCAATATGGCGTATATGGACTCATGCCAATTCAATATGGTGGATCTGGACCTGTGCC
AATTCAATATGGCGTATATGGACTCGTGCCAATTCAATATGGTGGATCTGGACCCCAGCCAATTCAATAT
GGCGGACTTGGCACCATGCCAATTCAATATGGCGGACCTGGCACTGTGCCAACTGGGGAGGGGTCTACTT
GGCACGGTGCCAAGTTTGAGGAGGGGTCTTGGCCCTGTGCCAAGTCCGCCATATTGAATTGGCATGGTGC
CAATAATGGCGGCCATATTGGCTATATGCCAGGATCAATATATAGGCAATATCCAATATGGCCCTATGCC
AATATGGCTATTGGCCAGGTTCAATACTATGTATTGGCCCTATGCCATATAGTATTCCATATATGGGTTT
TCCTATTGACGTAGATAGCCCCTCCCAATGGGCGGTCCCATATACCATATATGGGGCTTCCTAATACCGC
CCATAGCCACTCCCCCATTGACGTCAATGGTCTCTATATATGGTCTTTCCTATTGACGTCATATGGGCGG
TCCTATTGACGTATATGGCGCCTCCCCCATTGACGTCAATTACGGTAAATGGCCCGCCTGGCTCAATGCC
CATTGACGTCAATAGGACCACCCACCATTGACGTCAATGGGATGGCTCATTGCCCATTCATATCCGTTCT
CACGCCCCCTATTGACGTCAATGACGGTAAATGGCCCACTTGGCAGTACATCAATATCTATTAATAGTAA
CTTGGCAAGTACATTACTATTGGAAGTACGCCAGGGTACATTGGCAGTACTCCCATTGACGTCAATGGCG
GTAAATGGCCCGCGATGGCTGCCAAGTACATCCCCATTGACGTCAATGGGGAGGGGCAATGACGCAAATG
GGCGTTCCATTGACGTAAATGGGCGGTAGGCGTGCCTAATGGGAGGTCTATATAAGCAATGCTCGTTTAG
GGAAC
Features (pLannotate 1.2.2; 16 found; start..end, strand, type, name):
     35..53      +  promoter       SP6 promoter: promoter for bacteriophage SP6 RNA polymerase
     94..110     +  CDS            FLAG (fragment): FLAG® epitope tag, followed by an enterokinase cleavage site
    139..1626    +  CDS            FOXD2: FOXD2_HUMAN - Also known as FKHL17, FREAC9. Experimental evidence at protein level: Swiss-Prot protein existence level 1. Probable transcription factor involved in embryogenesis and somatogenesis. From Homo sapiens (Human).
   1645..1662    -  promoter       T7 promoter (fragment): promoter for bacteriophage T7 RNA polymerase
   1667..1801    -  polyA_signal   SV40 poly(A) signal: SV40 polyadenylation signal
   1914..1932    -  promoter       T3 promoter: promoter for bacteriophage T3 RNA polymerase
   1977..1993    -  protein_bind   lac operator: The lac repressor binds to the lac operator to inhibit transcription in E. coli. This inhibition can be relieved by adding lactose or isopropyl-β-D-thiogalactopyranoside (IPTG). lac repressor encoded by lacI
   2001..2031    -  promoter       lac promoter: promoter for the E. coli lac operon
   2046..2067    -  protein_bind   CAP binding site: CAP binding activates transcription in the presence of cAMP. E. coli catabolite activator protein
   2080..2172    -  CDS            lacI (fragment): lac repressor; lacI; The lac repressor binds to the lac operator to inhibit transcription in E. coli. This inhibition can be relieved by adding lactose or isopropyl-β-D-thiogalactopyranoside (IPTG).
   2355..2943    -  rep_origin     ori: high-copy-number ColE1/pMB1/pBR322/pUC origin of replication
   3114..3974    -  CDS            AmpR: β-lactamase; bla; confers resistance to ampicillin, carbenicillin, and related antibiotics
   3975..4079    -  promoter       AmpR promoter: bla
   4132..4560    -  rep_origin     f1 ori (sequence partly withheld): f1 bacteriophage origin of replication; arrow indicates direction of (+) strand synthesis
   4565..4631    -  CDS            lacZα (fragment): LacZα fragment of β-galactosidase; lacZ fragment
   4638..5615    +  promoter       CMV IE94 promoter: enhancer/promoter region of simian cytomegalovirus major immediate early transcription unit IE94
