[The description below was written by a language model from this plasmid's Addgene catalogue record and pLannotate feature annotations shown in this document.]
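Description:
Flag-FOXD2 is a mammalian expression plasmid built on the pCS2+ N-flag backbone, carrying the human FOXD2 coding sequence (a forkhead-box protein annotated as a probable transcription factor involved in embryogenesis and somatogenesis) fused to an N-terminal Flag epitope supplied by the vector. The insert of about 1.5 kb was placed between EcoRI and XhoI sites, both of which are retained, giving a sequenced plasmid of roughly 5.6 kb. In bacteria it replicates from a high-copy ColE1/pUC-type origin and is selected with ampicillin through the β-lactamase gene. An f1 origin is also present, along with remnants of lac promoter/operator, lacI and lacZα sequences inherited from the parental cloning vector, which have no evident role in expression of the insert.

Transcription in mammalian cells is driven by the simian cytomegalovirus IE94 enhancer/promoter, a strong constitutive element. On the circular map it lies immediately upstream of the Flag-FOXD2 open reading frame, and an SV40 polyadenylation signal lies downstream of the coding sequence. An SP6 promoter sits between the CMV IE94 promoter and the tag, so the same plasmid could in principle serve as a template for in vitro synthesis of sense RNA, while T7 and T3 promoters lie downstream in the opposite orientation. There is no mammalian selection marker in the feature table, which suggests transient transfection as the main mode of use. According to the record, the construct belongs to a uniform library of FOX transcription factor expression plasmids. It is intended for expressing Flag-tagged FOXD2 in mammalian cells, where the epitope allows detection or purification of the protein with anti-Flag reagents.
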