Addgene plasmid #153117: Flag-FOXD2
Purpose: Expression of Flag tagged human FOXD2 in mammalian cells
Depositing lab: Stefan Koch. Depositing organization: Linkopings Universitet. Publication: A uniform expression library for the exploration of FOX transcription factor biology. Moparthi L, Koch S. Differentiation. 2020 Sep - Oct;115:30-36. doi: 10.1016/j.diff.2020.08.002. Epub 2020 Aug 20. PubMed 32858261.
Backbone
  Vector backbone: pCS2+ N-flag
  Backbone size w/o insert (bp): 4131
  Vector type: Mammalian Expression
Growth in bacteria
  Bacterial resistance: Ampicillin, 100 μg/mL
  Growth temperature: 37°C
  Growth strain: DH5alpha
  Copy number: High Copy
Gene/Insert
  Gene/Insert name: human FOXD2
  Species: H. sapiens (human)
  Insert size (bp): 1491
  Entrez Gene: FOXD2 (a.k.a. FKHL17, FREAC-9, FREAC9)
  Promoter: CMV IE94
  Tag / fusion protein: Flag (N terminal on backbone)
  Cloning method: Restriction Enzyme; 5′ cloning site EcoRI (not destroyed); 3′ cloning site XhoI (not destroyed)
  Sequencing primers: 5′ SP6; 3′ EBV-rev
Terms and licenses: Academic/Nonprofit Terms; Industry Terms: Not Available to Industry
How to cite: Flag-FOXD2 was a gift from Stefan Koch (Addgene plasmid # 153117 ; http://n2t.net/addgene:153117 ; RRID:Addgene_153117)
