>Addgene plasmid #153117 | Flag-FOXD2 | depositor partial sequence | sequence record 296294 | hFOXD2 gene sequence
ATGACCCTGGGCAGCTGCTGCTGCGAGATCATGTCCTCCGAGAGCTCCCCGGCCGCGCTGTCCGAGGCCG
ACGCAGACATAGACGTGGTGGGCGGCGGCAGCGGCGGGGGGGAGCTCCCAGCTCGCTCCGGGCCCCGCGC
CCCCCGGGACGTGCTCCCCCACGGCCACGAGCCTCCCGCGGAGGAAGCCGAGGCAGACTTAGCCGAGGAC
GAGGAGGAGTCTGGTGGCTGCTCGGACGGCGAGCCCCGCGCTCTGGCGTCCCGGGGGGCGGCGGCCGCAG
CGGGGAGCCCGGGGCCAGGCGCCGCGGCGGCCCGCGGCGCAGCGGGGCCCGGGCCGGGACCGCCGTCGGG
GGGCGCGGCGACGCGGAGCCCGCTGGTGAAGCCGCCCTACTCGTACATCGCGCTCATCACCATGGCCATC
CTGCAGAGCCCCAAGAAGCGGCTGACGTTGAGCGAGATCTGCGAGTTCATCAGCGGCCGCTTCCCCTACT
ACCGGGAGAAGTTCCCCGCCTGGCAGAACAGCATCCGCCACAACCTCTCTCTCAACGACTGCTTCGTCAA
GATCCCCCGCGAGCCGGGCAACCCGGGCAAGGGCAACTACTGGACGCTGGACCCGGAGTCGGCCGACATG
TTCGACAACGGCAGCTTCCTGCGGCGTCGCAAGCGCTTCAAGCGGCAGCCCCTGCCGCCGCCGCACCCAC
ACCCGCACCCTCACCCGGAGCTGCTGCTGCGTGGCGGGGCCGCGGCGGCGGGGGATCCCGGCGCTTTCCT
GCCCGGCTTCGCTGCCTACGGCGCCTACGGCTACGGCTACGGGCTGGCTCTCCCGGCCTACGGCGCACCC
CCGCCGGGGCCGGCCCCGCATCCGCACCCGCACCCGCACCCGCACGCCTTCGCTTTCGCCGCGGCAGCCG
CCGCCGCTCCTTGCCAGCTGTCGGTACCCCCAGGCCGCGCCGCCGCGCCTCCACCCGGACCTCCGACGGC
CTCGGTGTTCGCAGGCGCGGGATCGGCCCCAGCTCCTGCGCCTGCCTCAGGCTCGGGCCCGGGCCCGGGC
CCCGCAGGCCTGCCCGCCTTCCTGGGCGCGGAGCTGGGCTGCGCCAAAGCCTTCTACCCGGCGTCCCTGA
GTCCTCCCGCAGCCGGCACCGCGGCGGGTCTGCCCACCGCACTTCTGCGCCAGGGCCTCAAGACGGACGC
GGGCGGTGGTGCAGGCGGCGGGGGCGCCGGGGCAGGGCAGAGGCCTTCCTTCTCTATAGACCACATCATG
GGCCACGGTGGCGGCGGGGCAGCACCCCCGGGCGCCGGCGAGGGCTCTCCGGGACCGCCATTCGCGGCAG
CCGCGGGTCCTGGGGGCCAAGCCCAGGTCTTGGCCATGCTGACTGCTCCGGCCCTGGCTCCCGTTGCTGG
CCACATTCGCCTCTCGCATCCCGGGGACGCGCTGCTGTCCTCAGGGTCCCGGTTTGCCAGCAAAGTCGCC
GGCCTTAGTGGCTGCCACTTCTGA
